>Addgene plasmid #53300 | pAC-PHYT | depositor full sequence | sequence record 82989 | pAC-PHYT sequence 8106 bps
GAATTCCGGATGAGCATTCATCAGGCGGGCAAGAATGTGAATAAAGGCCGGATAAAACTTGTGCTTATTT
TTCTTTACGGTCTTTAAAAAGGCCGTAATATCCAGCTGAACGGTCTGGTTATAGGTACATTGAGCAACTG
ACTGAAATGCCTCAAAATGTTCTTTACGATGCCATTGGGATATATCAACGGTGGTATATCCAGTGATTTT
TTTCTCCATTTTAGCTTCCTTAGCTCCTGAAAATCTCGATAACTCAAAAAATACGCCCGGTAGTGATCTT
ATTTCATTATGGTGAAAGTTGGAACCTCTTACGTGCCGATCAACGTCTCATTTTCGCCAAAAGTTGGCCC
AGGGCTTCCCGGTATCAACAGGGACACCAGGATTTATTTATTCTGCGAAGTGATCTTCCGTCACAGGTAT
TTATTCGGCGCAAAGTGCGTCGGGTGATGCTGCCAACTTACTGATTTAGTGTATGATGGTGTTTTTGAGG
TGCTCCAGTGGCTTCTGTTTCTATCAGCTGTCCCTCCTGTTCAGCTACTGACGGGGTGGTGCGTAACGGC
AAAAGCACCGCCGGACATCAGCGCTAGCGGAGTGTATACTGGCTTACTATGTTGGCACTGATGAGGGTGT
CAGTGAAGTGCTTCATGTGGCAGGAGAAAAAAGGCTGCACCGGTGCGTCAGCAGAATATGTGATACAGGA
TATATTCCGCTTCCTCGCTCACTGACTCGCTACGCTCGGTCGTTCGACTGCGGCGAGCGGAAATGGCTTA
CGAACGGGGCGGAGATTTCCTGGAAGATGCCAGGAAGATACTTAACAGGGAAGTGAGAGGGCCGCGGCAA
AGCCGTTTTTCCATAGGCTCCGCCCCCCTGACAAGCATCACGAAATCTGACGCTCAAATCAGTGGTGGCG
AAACCCGACAGGACTATAAAGATACCAGGCGTTTCCCCCTGGCGGCTCCCTCGTGCGCTCTCCTGTTCCT
GCCTTTCGGTTTACCGGTGTCATTCCGCTGTTATGGCCGCGTTTGTCTCATTCCACGCCTGACACTCAGT
TCCGGGTAGGCAGTTCGCTCCAAGCTGGACTGTATGCACGAACCCCCCGTTCAGTCCGACCGCTGCGCCT
TATCCGGTAACTATCGTCTTGAGTCCAACCCGGAAAGACATGCAAAAGCACCACTGGCAGCAGCCACTGG
TAATTGATTTAGAGGAGTTAGTCTTGAAGTCATGCGCCGGTTAAGGCTAAACTGAAAGGACAAGTTTTGG
TGACTGCGCTCCTCCAAGCCAGTTACCTCGGTTCAAAGAGTTGGTAGCTCAGAGAACCTTCGAAAAACCG
CCCTGCAAGGCGGTTTTTTCGTTTTCAGAGCAAGAGATTACGCGCAGACCAAAACGATCTCAAGAAGATC
ATCTTATTAATCAGATAAAATATTTCTAGATTTCAGTGCAATTTATCTCTTCAAATGTAGCACCTGAAGT
CAGCCCCATACGATATAAGTTGTAATTCTCATGTTTGACAGCTTATCATCGATAAGCTTTAATGCGGTAG
TTTATCACAGTTAAATTGCTAACGCAGTCAGGCACCGTGTATGAAATCTAACAATGCGCTCATCGTCATC
CTCGGCACCGTCACCCTGGATGCTGTAGGCATAGGCTTGGTTATGCCGGTACTGCCGGGCCTCTTGCGGG
ATATCGTCCATTCCGACAGCATCGCCAGTCACTATGGCGTGCTGCTAGCGCTATATGCGTTGATGCAATT
TCTATGCGCACCCGTTCTCGGAGCACTGTCCGACCGCTTTGGCCGCCGCCCAGTCCTGCTCGCTTCGCTA
CTTGGAGCCACTATCGACTACGCGATCATGGCGACCACACCCGTCCTGTGGATCTAAAGGCACAGCGTCT
CATGCTTCGCACAATGTAAAACTGCTTCAGAACCTGGCGAGAGCTATCCGCGCGGTCTACGGTTAACTGA
TACTAAAAGACAATTCAGCGGGTAACCTTGCAATGGTGAGTGGCAGTAAAGCGGGCGTTTCGCCTCATCG
CGAAATAGAAGTAATGAGACAATCCATTGACGATCACCTGGCTGGCCTGTTACCTGAAACCGACAGCCAG
GATATCGTCAGCCTTGCGATGCGTGAAGGCGTCATGGCACCCGGTAAACGGATCCGTCCGCTGCTGATGC
TGCTGGCCGCCCGCGACCTCCGCTACCAGGGCAGTATGCCTACGCTGCTCGATCTCGCCTGCGCCGTTGA
ACTGACCCATACCGCGTCGCTGATGCTCGACGACATGCCCTGCATGGACAACGCCGAGCTGCGCCGCGGT
CAGCCCACTACCCACAAAAAATTTGGTGAGAGCGTGGCGATCCTTGCCTCCGTTGGGCTGCTCTCTAAAG
CCTTTGGTCTGATCGCCGCCACCGGCGATCTGCCGGGGGAGAGGCGTGCCCAGGCGGTCAACGAGCTCTC
TACCGCCGTGGGCGTGCAGGGCCTGGTACTGGGGCAGTTTCGCGATCTTAACGATGCCGCCCTCGACCGT
ACCCCTGACGCTATCCTCAGCACCAACCACCTCAAGACCGGCATTCTGTTCAGCGCGATGCTGCAGATCG
TCGCCATTGCTTCCGCCTCGTCGCCGAGCACGCGAGAGACGCTGCACGCCTTCGCCCTCGACTTCGGCCA
GGCGTTTCAACTGCTGGACGATCTGCGTGACGATCACCCGGAAACCGGTAAAGATCGCAATAAGGACGCG
GGAAAATCGACGCTGGTCAACCGGCTGGGCGCAGACGCGGCCCGGCAAAAGCTGCGCGAGCATATTGATT
CCGCCGACAAACACCTCACTTTTGCCTGTCCGCAGGGCGGCGCCATCCGACAGTTTATGCATCTGTGGTT
TGGCCATCACCTTGCCGACTGGTCACCGGTCATGAAAATCGCCTGATACCGCCCTTTTGGGTTCAAGCAG
TACATAACGATGGAACCACATTACAGGAGTAGTGATGAATGAAGGACGAGCGCCTTGTTCAGCGTAAGAA
CGATCATCTGGATATCGTTCTCGACCCCCGTCGCGCCGTAACTCAGGCTAGCGCAGGTTTTGAGCGCTGG
CGCTTTACCCACTGCGCCCTGCCAGAGCTGAATTTTAGCGACATCACGCTGGAAACCACCTTCCTGAATC
GGCAGCTACAGGCTCCGCTGCTGATCAGCTCCATGACCGGCGGCGTTGAGCGCTCGCGCCATATCAACCG
CCACCTCGCCGAGGCGGCGCAGGTGCTAAAAATTGCGATGGGGGTGGGCTCCCAGCGCGTCGCCATTGAG
AGCGACGCGGGCTTAGGGCTGGATAAAACCCTGCGGCAGCTGGCTCCGGACGTGCCGCTGCTGGCGAACC
TCGGCGCGGCGCAGCTGACCGGCAGAAAAGGTATTGATTACGCCCGACGGGCCGTGGAGATGATCGAGGC
GGATGCGCTGATTGTGCACCTAAACCCGCTGCAGGAGGCGCTACAGCCCGGCGGCGATCGCGACTGGCGC
GGACGGCTGGCGGCTATTGAAACTCTGGTCCGCGAGCTGCCCGTTCCGCTGGTGGTGAAAGAGGTGGGAG
CCGGTATCTCCCGAACCGTGGCCGGGCAGCTGATCGATGCCGGCGTTACCGTGATTGACGTCGCGGGCGC
GGGCGGCACCAGCTGGGCCGCCGTTGAAGGCGAGCGGGCGGCCACCGAGCAGCAGCGCAGCGTGGCCAAC
GTCTTTGCCGACTGGGGGATCCCCACCGCTGAGGCGCTGGTTGACATTGCCGAGGCCTGGCCGCAGATGC
CCCTTATTGCCTCGGGCGGGATTAAAAACGGCGTCGAGATCTTTACCGGCAGCGCGCTGGCGGATGACTT
CTCGCTCTACCTGCACTCGCCCTGCGTGACCGATCCCTCGCTCGCGCCTCCCGGCTGCGCCAGCTTCTAC
GTGCTGGCCCCGGTGCCGCATCTTGGCAACGCGCCGCTGGACTGGGCGCAGGAGGGGCCGAAGCTGCGCG
ACCGCATCTTTGACTACCTTGAAGAGCGCTATATGCCCGGCCTGCGTAGCCAGCTGGTGACCCAGCGGAT
CTTTACCCCGGCAGACTTCCACGACACGCTGGATGCGCATCTGGGATCGGCCTTCTCCATCGAGCCGCTG
CTGACCCAAAGCGCCTGGTTCCGCCCGCACAACCGCGACAGCGACATTGCCAACCTCTACCTGGTGGGCG
CAGGTACTCACCCTGGGGCGGGCATTCCTGGCGTAGTGGCCTCGGCGAAAGCCACCGCCAGCCTGATGAT
TGAGGATCTGCAATGAGCCAACCGCCGCTGCTTGACCACGCCACGCAGACCATGGCCAACGGCTCGAAAA
GTTTTGCCACCGCTGCGAAGCTGTTCGACCCGGCCACCCGCCGTAGCGTGCTGATGCTCTACACCTGGTG
CCGCCACTGCGATGACGTCATTGACGACCAGACCCACGGCTTCGCCAGCGAGGCCGCGGCGGAGGAGGAG
GCCACCCAGCGCCTGGCCCGGCTGCGCACGCTGACCCTGGCGGCGTTTGAAGGGGCCGAGATGCAGGATC
CGGCCTTCGCTGCCTTTCAGGAGGTGGCGCTGACCCACGGTATTACGCCCCGCATGGCGCTCGATCACCT
CGACGGCTTTGCGATGGACGTGGCTCAGACCCGCTATGTCACCTTTGAGGATACGCTGCGCTACTGCTAT
CACGTGGCGGGCGTGGTGGGTCTGATGATGGCCAGGGTGATGGGCGTGCGGGATGAGCGGGTGCTGGATC
GCGCCTGCGATCTGGGGCTGGCCTTCCAGCTGACGAATATCGCCCGGGATATTATTGACGATGCGGCTAT
TGACCGCTGCTATCTGCCCGCCGAGTGGCTGCAGGATGCCGGGCTGACCCCGGAGAACTATGCCGCGCGG
GAGAATCGGGCCGCGCTGGCGCGGGTGGCGGAGCGGCTTATTGATGCCGCAGAGCCGTACTACATCTCCT
CCCAGGCCGGGCTACACGATCTGCCGCCGCGCTGCGCCTGGGCGATCGCCACCGCCCGCAGCGTCTACCG
GGAGATCGGTATTAAGGTAAAAGCGGCGGGAGGCAGCGCCTGGGATCGCCGCCAGCACACCAGCAAAGGT
GAAAAAATTGCCATGCTGATGGCGGCACCGGGGCAGGTTATTCGGGCGAAGACGACGAGGGTGACGCCGC
GTCCGGCCGGTCTTTGGCAGCGTCCCGTTTAGGCGGGCGGCCATGACGTTCACGCAGGATCGCCTGTAGG
TCGGCAGGCTTGCGGGCGTAAATAAAACCGAAGGAGACGCAGCCCTCCCGGCCGCGCACCGCGTGGTGCA
GGCGGTGGGCGACGTAGAGCCGCTTCAGGTAGCCCCGGCGCGGGATCCCGCCTCGCCGTGCTGTCCGGTC
TCAACCTGATCCGCCAGAATCGAGCCAACGGGATCGGCCAGCACGAATTCGGTATGCGGAGAGTGTTTGG
CAAACCATGCCTGCAAGCCACCCAGCGTGCCGCCGGAGCCAACGCCTACTACCACGGCATCAACCCTGCC
TGCCAGCTGGTCGAACAGCTCCGGTGCGGTGGTGGTGGCGTGCGCCAGCGGGTTGGCCGGGTTAGAGAAC
TGATCAATATAGTAAGCACCCGGCGTCTCCTCTGCCAGGCGGCGGGCGTAGTCCTGATAGTACTCCGGGT
GGCCCTTTGTCACGTCGGAGCGGGTCAGGCGCACATCAACACCCAGCGCACGCAGGTGGTAGATCCTCTA
CGCCGGACGCATCGTGGCCGGCATCACCGGCGCCACAGGTGCGGTTGCTGGCGCCTATATCGCCGACATC
ACCGATGGGGAAGATCGGGCTCGCCACTTCGGGCTCATGAGCGCTTGTTTCGGCGTGGGTATGGTGGCAG
GCCCCGTGGCCGGGGGACTGTTGGGCGCCATCTCCTTGCATGCACCATTCCTTGCGGCGGCGGTGCTCAA
CGGCCTCAACCTACTACTGGGCTGCTTCCTAATGCAGGAGTCGCATAAGGGAGAGCGTCGACCGATGCCC
TTGAGAGCCTTCAACCCAGTCAGCTCCTTCCGGTGGGCGCGGGGCATGACTATCGTCGCCGCACTTATGA
CTGTCTTCTTTATCATGCAACTCGTAGGACAGGTGCCGGCAGCGCTCTGGGTCATTTTCGGCGAGGACCG
CTTTCGCTGGAGCGCGACGATGATCGGCCTGTCGCTTGCGGTATTCGGAATCTTGCACGCCCTCGCTCAA
GCCTTCGTCACTGGTCCCGCCACCAAACGTTTCGGCGAGAAGCAGGCCATTATCGCCGGCATGGCGGCCG
ACGCGCTGGGCTACGTCTTGCTGGCGTTCGCGACGCGAGGCTGGATGGCCTTCCCCATTATGATTCTTCT
CGCTTCCGGCGGCATCGGGATGCCCGCGTTGCAGGCCATGCTGTCCAGGCAGGTAGATGACGACCATCAG
GGACAGCTTCAAGGATCGCTCGCGGCTCTTACCAGCCTAACTTCGATCACTGGACCGCTGATCGTCACGG
CGATTTATGCCGCCTCGGCGAGCACATGGAACGGGTTGGCATGGATTGTAGGCGCCGCCCTATACCTTGT
CTGCCTCCCCGCGTTGCGTCGCGGTGCATGGAGCCGGGCCACCTCGACCTGAATGGAAGCCGGCGGCACC
TCGCTAACGGATTCACCACTCCAAGAATTGGAGCCAATCAATTCTTGCGGAGAACTGTGAATGCGCAAAC
CAACCCTTGGCAGAACATATCCATCGCGTCCGCCATCTCCAGCAGCCGCACGCGGCGCATCTCGGGCAGC
GTTGGGTCCTGGCCACGGGTGCGCATGATCGTGCTCCTGTCGTTGAGGACCCGGCTAGGCTGGCGGGGTT
GCCTTACTGGTTAGCAGAATGAATCACCGATACGCGAGCGAACGTGAAGCGACTGCTGCTGCAAAACGTC
TGCGACCTGAGCAACAACATGAATGGTCTTCGGTTTCCGTGTTTCGTAAAGTCTGGAAACGCGGAAGTCC
CCTACGTGCTGCTGAAGTTGCCCGCAACAGAGAGTGGAACCAACCGGTGATACCACGATACTATGACTGA
GAGTCAACGCCATGAGCGGCCTCATTTCTTATTCTGAGTTACAACAGTCCGCACCGCTGTCCGGTAGCTC
CTTCCGGTGGGCGCGGGGCATGACTATCGTCGCCGCACTTATGACTGTCTTCTTTATCATGCAACTCGTA
GGACAGGTGCCGGCAGCGCCCAACAGTCCCCCGGCCACGGGGCCTGCCACCATACCCACGCCGAAACAAG
CGCCCTGCACCATTATGTTCCGGATCTGCATCGCAGGATGCTGCTGGCTACCCTGTGGAACACCTACATC
TGTATTAACGAAGCGCTAACCGTTTTTATCAGGCTCTGGGAGGCAGAATAAATGATCATATCGTCAATTA
TTACCTCCACGGGGAGAGCCTGAGCAAACTGGCCTCAGGCATTTGAGAAGCACACGGTCACACTGCTTCC
GGTAGTCAATAAACCGGTAAACCAGCAATAGACATAAGCGGCTATTTAACGACCCTGCCCTGAACCGACG
ACCGGGTCGAATTTGCTTTCGAATTTCTGCCATTCATCCGCTTATTATCACTTATTCAGGCGTAGCACCA
GGCGTTTAAGGGCACCAATAACTGCCTTAAAAAAATTACGCCCCGCCCTGCCACTCATCGCAGTACTGTT
GTAATTCATTAAGCATTCTGCCGACATGGAAGCCATCACAGACGGCATGATGAACCTGAATCGCCAGCGG
CATCAGCACCTTGTCGCCTTGCGTATAATATTTGCCCATGGTGAAAACGGGGGCGAAGAAGTTGTCCATA
TTGGCCACGTTTAAATCAAAACTGGTGAAACTCACCCAGGGATTGGCTGAGACGAAAAACATATTCTCAA
TAAACCCTTTAGGGAAATAGGCCAGGTTTTCACCGTAACACGCCACATCTTGCGAATATATGTGTAGAAA
CTGCCGGAAATCGTCGTGGTATTCACTCCAGAGCGATGAAAACGTTTCAGTTTGCTCATGGAAAACGGTG
TAACAAGGGTGAACACTATCCCATATCACCAGCTCACCGTCTTTCATTGCCATACG
Features (pLannotate 1.2.2; 16 found; start..end, strand, type, name):
    220..322     -  promoter       cat promoter: promoter of the E. coli cat gene encoding chloramphenicol acetyltransferase
    443..586     +  mobile_element IS1 (fragment): prokaryotic transposable element IS1
    705..760     -  rep_origin     RSF ori (fragment): Plasmids containing the RSF 1030 origin of replication can be propagated in E. coli cells that contain additional plasmids with compatible origins.
    848..1393    -  rep_origin     p15A ori: Plasmids containing the medium-copy-number p15A origin of replication can be propagated in E. coli cells that contain a second plasmid with the ColE1 origin.
   1505..1533    +  promoter       tet promoter: E. coli promoter for tetracycline efflux protein gene
   1581..1874    +  CDS            TcR (fragment): tetracycline efflux protein; tet; confers resistance to tetracycline
   1993..2913    +  CDS            crtE: CRTE_PSEVU - Experimental evidence at protein level: Swiss-Prot protein existence level 1. Catalyzes the condensation of farnesyl diphosphate (FPP) and isopentenyl diphosphate (IPP) to yield geranylgeranyl diphosphate (GGPP) needed for biosynthesis of carotenoids and diterpenes. From Pseudescherichia vulneris (Escherichia vulneris).
   2979..3818    +  CDS            fni (fragment): IDI2_PSEVU - Protein inferred from homology: Swiss-Prot protein existence level 3. Involved in the biosynthesis of isoprenoids. Catalyzes the 1,3-allylic rearrangement of the homoallylic substrate isopentenyl (IPP) to its allylic isomer, dimethylallyl diphosphate (DMAPP). From Pseudescherichia vulneris (Escherichia vulneris).
   3816..4280    +  CDS            crtI (fragment): CRTI_PANAN - Experimental evidence at protein level: Swiss-Prot protein existence level 1. Converts 15-cis-phytoene into all-trans-lycopene via the intermediary of all-trans-phytofluene, all-trans-zeta-carotene and all- trans-neurosporene, by the introduction of four double bonds. From Pantoea ananas (Erwinia uredovora).
   4283..5206    +  CDS            crtB: CRTB_PANAN - Experimental evidence at protein level: Swiss-Prot protein existence level 1. Involved in the biosynthesis of carotenoids. Catalyzes the condensation of two molecules of geranylgeranyl diphosphate (GGPP) to give prephytoene diphosphate (PPPP) and the subsequent rearrangement of the cyclopropylcarbinyl intermediate to yield the 15-cis-phytoene isomer. From Pantoea ananas (Erwinia uredovora).
   5190..5366    -  CDS            crtZ (fragment): CRTZ_PANAN - Protein inferred from homology: Swiss-Prot protein existence level 3. Catalyzes the hydroxylation reaction from beta-carotene to zeaxanthin. From Pantoea ananas (Erwinia uredovora).
   5732..6632    +  CDS            TcR (fragment): tetracycline efflux protein; tet; confers resistance to tetracycline
   7136..7229    +  CDS            TcR (fragment): tetracycline efflux protein; tet; confers resistance to tetracycline
   7226..7283    -  CDS            TcR (fragment): tetracycline efflux protein; tet; confers resistance to tetracycline
   7273..7368    +  CDS            resD (fragment): REDF_ECOLI - Also known as D. Protein inferred from homology: Swiss-Prot protein existence level 3. Acts as a repressor of transcription and as a site-specific resolvase that cleaves at the RfsF site. From Escherichia coli (strain K12).
   7666..219     -  CDS            CmR (across the origin): chloramphenicol acetyltransferase; cat; confers resistance to chloramphenicol
