[The description below was written by a language model from this plasmid's Addgene catalogue record and pLannotate feature annotations shown in this document.]
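Description:
pAC-PHYT is a low-copy bacterial plasmid of about 8.1 kb that makes Escherichia coli accumulate the colourless carotenoid precursor phytoene. It was derived from pAC-EHER, a larger plasmid carrying the carotenoid biosynthesis gene cluster of Erwinia herbicola Eho10 (Pantoea agglomerans), by deleting two pairs of adjacent restriction fragments. The feature table shows a p15A origin of replication and a chloramphenicol acetyltransferase gene with its cat promoter, which provides the selection. The tetracycline resistance gene survives only as separated fragments on either side of the insert, consistent with the cluster having been cloned into and disrupting it. Because p15A is compatible with ColE1-type origins, the plasmid can be maintained alongside a second, ColE1-based expression plasmid in the same cell.

The functional payload is two intact genes expressed from their endogenous promoters. crtE encodes geranylgeranyl diphosphate synthase, which extends farnesyl diphosphate with isopentenyl diphosphate. crtB encodes phytoene synthase, which condenses two geranylgeranyl diphosphate molecules into 15-cis-phytoene. The annotation also detects remnants left by the deletions: partial matches to an isopentenyl diphosphate isomerase gene (fni), the phytoene desaturase crtI and the beta-carotene hydroxylase crtZ. With crtI truncated, the pathway stops at phytoene rather than continuing to lycopene and later pigments.

The record states no use beyond phytoene production in E. coli. Such a strain is well suited to functional complementation, in which a candidate phytoene desaturase or other downstream carotenoid enzyme is supplied on a compatible plasmid and scored by the pigments that result.
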