Addgene plasmid #53300: pAC-PHYT
Purpose: Contains Erwinia herbicola Eho10 (Pantoea agglomerans) crtE and crtB genes, and thereby produces phytoene in E. coli
Depositing lab: Francis X Cunningham Jr. Depositing organization: University of Maryland, College Park. Publication: Molecular structure and enzymatic function of lycopene cyclase from the cyanobacterium Synechococcus sp strain PCC7942. Cunningham FX Jr, Sun Z, Chamovitz D, Hirschberg J, Gantt E. Plant Cell. 1994 Aug;6(8):1107-21. 10.1105/tpc.6.8.1107 PubMed 7919981.
Backbone
  Vector backbone: pAC-EHER
  Backbone manufacturer: Francis X. Cunningham, Jr.
  Backbone size w/o insert (bp): 13581
  Total vector size (bp): 8106
  Modifications to backbone: Constructed from pAC-EHER by deletion of adjacent 1.1 kB Sall-Sal1 and 2.0 kB Sall-Bglll fragments, and deletion also of adjacent 0.8 kB and 1.1 kB BamHI-BamHI fragments.
  Vector type: low copy number bacterial cloning vector
Growth in bacteria
  Bacterial resistance: Chloramphenicol, 25 μg/mL
  Growth temperature: 30°C
  Growth strain: Top10
  Growth instructions: Grow liquid cultures on a platform shaker at 28 degrees Celsius for 2-3 days in darkness for best phytoene production, or grow on agar plates at room temperature for 3-7 days.
  Copy number: Low Copy
Gene/Insert
  Gene/Insert name: crtE, crtB
  Species: Erwinia herbicola Eho10
  GenBank ID: M87280.1
  Promoter: endogenous promoters
  Cloning method: Restriction Enzyme; 5′ cloning site NA (unknown if destroyed); 3′ cloning site NA (unknown if destroyed)
  Sequencing primers: 5′ none; 3′ none
Terms and licenses: Academic/Nonprofit Terms; Industry Terms: Not Available to Industry
Depositor comments: For better yield of low copy number pAC-based plasmids, grow liquid cultures on a platform shaker at ca. 30 degrees Celsius. When cultures reach early stationary phase, dilute 2-fold with growth medium, add spectinomycin (150 mg/liter), and "amplify" for several hours before harvest. For plasmid selection and maintenance in E. coli, use chloramphenicol at 30 mg/liter.
How to cite: pAC-PHYT was a gift from Francis X Cunningham Jr (Addgene plasmid # 53300 ; http://n2t.net/addgene:53300 ; RRID:Addgene_53300)
