>Addgene plasmid #53300 | pAC-PHYT | addgene partial sequence | sequence record 91368 | pBRrevBam 5'-GGTGATGTCGGCGATATAGG-3'
GCCGGCCACGATGCGTCCGGCGTAGAGGATCTACCACCTGCGTGCGCTGGGTGTTGATGTGCGCCTGACC
CGCTCCGACGTGACAAAGGGCCACCCGGAGTACTATCAGGACTACGCCCGCCGCCTGGCAGAGGAGACGC
CGGGTGCTTACTATATTGATCAGTTCTCTAACCCGGCCAACCCGCTGGCGCACGCCACCACCACCGCACC
GGAGCTGTTCGACCAGCTGGCAGGCAGGGTTGATGCCGTGGTAGTAGGCGTTGGCTCCGGCGGCACGCTG
GGTGGCTTGCAGGCATGGTTTGCCAAACACTCTCCGCATACCGAATTCGTGCTGGCCGATCCCGTTGGCT
CGATTCTGGCGGATCAGGTTGAGACCGGACAGCACGGCGAGGCGGGATCCCGCGCCGGGGCTACCTGAAG
CGGCTCTACGTCGCCCACCGCCTGCACCACGCGGTGCGCGGCCGGGAGGGCTGCGTCTCCTTCGGTTTTA
TTTACGCCCGCAAGCCTGCCGACCTACAGGCGATCCTGCGTGAACGTCATGGCCGCCCGCCTAAACGGGA
CGCTGCCAAAGACCGGCCGGACGCGGCGTCACCCTCGTCGTCTTCGCCCGAATAACCTGCCCCGGTGCCG
CCATCAGCATGGCAATTTTTTCACCTTTGCTGGTGTGCTGGCGGCGATCCCAGGCGCTGCCTCCCGCCGC
TTTTACCTTAATACCGATCTCCCGGTAGACGCTGCGGGCGGTGGCGATCGCC
