>Addgene plasmid #53300 | pAC-PHYT | addgene partial sequence | sequence record 91448 | pBRforBam 5'-CTTGGAGCCACTATCGAC-3'
AGCGTCTCATGCTTCGCACAATGTAAAACTGCTTCAGAACCTGGCGAGAGCTATCCGCGCGGTCTACGGT
TAACTGATACTAAAAGACAATTCAGCGGGTAACCTTGCAATGGTGAGTGGCAGTAAAGCGGGCGTTTCGC
CTCATCGCGAAATAGAAGTAATGAGACAATCCATTGACGATCACCTGGCTGGCCTGTTACCTGAAACCGA
CAGCCAGGATATCGTCAGCCTTGCGATGCGTGAAGGCGTCATGGCACCCGGTAAACGGATCCGTCCGCTG
CTGATGCTGCTGGCCGCCCGCGACCTCCGCTACCAGGGCAGTATGCCTACGCTGCTCGATCTCGCCTGCG
CCGTTGAACTGACCCATACCGCGTCGCTGATGCTCGACGACATGCCCTGCATGGACAACGCCGAGCTGCG
CCGCGGTCAGCCCACTACCCACAAAAAATTTGGTGAGAGCGTGGCGATCCTTGCCTCCGTTGGGCTGCTC
TCTAAAGCCTTTGGTCTGATCGCCGCCACCGGCGATCTGCCGGGGGAGAGGCGTGCCCAGGCGGTCAACG
AGCTCTCTACCGCCGTGGGCGTGCAGGGCCTGGTACTGGGGCAGTTTCGCGATCTTAACGATGCCGCCCT
CGACCGTACCCCTGACGCTATCCTCAGCACC
