>Addgene plasmid #53300 | pAC-PHYT | addgene partial sequence | sequence record 92840 | crtI-F 5'-cgacattgccaacctctacc-3'
GGCATTCCTGGCGTAGTGGCCTCGGCGAAAGCCACCGCCAGCCTGATGATTGAGGATCTGCAATGAGCCA
ACCGCCGCTGCTTGACCACGCCACGCAGACCATGGCCAACGGCTCGAAAAGTTTTGCCACCGCTGCGAAG
CTGTTCGACCCGGCCACCCGCCGTAGCGTGCTGATGCTCTACACCTGGTGCCGCCACTGCGATGACGTCA
TTGACGACCAGACCCACGGCTTCGCCAGCGAGGCCGCGGCGGAGGAGGAGGCCACCCAGCGCCTGGCCCG
GCTGCGCACGCTGACCCTGGCGGCGTTTGAAGGGGCCGAGATGCAGGATCCGGCCTTCGCTGCCTTTCAG
GAGGTGGCGCTGACCCACGGTATTACGCCCCGCATGGCGCTCGATCACCTCGACGGCTTTGCGATGGACG
TGGCTCAGACCCGCTATGTCACCTTTGAGGATACGCTGCGCTACTGCTATCACGTGGCGGGCGTGGTGGG
TCTGATGATGGCCAGGGTGATGGGCGTGCGGGATGAGCGGGTGCTGGATCGCGCCTGCGATCTGGGGCTG
GCCTTCCAGCTGACGAATATCGCCCGGGATATTATTGACGATGCGGCTATTGACCGCTGCTATCTGCCCG
CCGAGTGGCTGCAGGATGCCGGGCTGACCCCGGAGAACTATGCCGCGCGGGAGAATCGGGCCGCGCTGGC
GCGGGTGGCGGAGCGGCTTATTGATGCCGCAGAGCCGTACTACATCTCCTCCCAGGCCGGGCTACACGAT
CTGCCGCCGCGCTGCGCCTGG
