>Addgene plasmid #53300 | pAC-PHYT | addgene partial sequence | sequence record 92841 | crtE-F 5'-atctgtggtttggccatca-3'
ATCGCCTGATACCGCCCTTTTGGGTTCAAGCAGTACATAACGATGGAACCACATTACAGGAGTAGTGATG
AATGAAGGACGAGCGCCTTGTTCAGCGTAAGAACGATCATCTGGATATCGTTCTCGACCCCCGTCGCGCC
GTAACTCAGGCTAGCGCAGGTTTTGAGCGCTGGCGCTTTACCCACTGCGCCCTGCCAGAGCTGAATTTTA
GCGACATCACGCTGGAAACCACCTTCCTGAATCGGCAGCTACAGGCTCCGCTGCTGATCAGCTCCATGAC
CGGCGGCGTTGAGCGCTCGCGCCATATCAACCGCCACCTCGCCGAGGCGGCGCAGGTGCTAAAAATTGCG
ATGGGGGTGGGCTCCCAGCGCGTCGCCATTGAGAGCGACGCGGGCTTAGGGCTGGATAAAACCCTGCGGC
AGCTGGCTCCGGACGTGCCGCTGCTGGCGAACCTCGGCGCGGCGCAGCTGACCGGCAGAAAAGGTATTGA
TTACGCCCGACGGGCCGTGGAGATGATCGAGGCGGATGCGCTGATTGTGCACCTAAACCCGCTGCAGGAG
GCGCTACAGCCCGGCGGCGATCGCGACTGGCGCGGACGGCTGGCGGCTATTGAAACTCTGGTCCGCGAGC
TGCCCGTTCCGCTGGTGGTGAAAGAGGTGGGAGCCGGTATCTCCCGAACCGTGGCCGGGCAGCTGATCGA
TGCCGGCGTTACCGTGATTGACGTCGCGGGCGCGGGCGGCA
